>Addgene plasmid #164153 | AByI | addgene full sequence | sequence record 327699 | Addgene NGS Result
TGGCCACGTAATAAGTGTGCGTTGAATTTATTCGCAAAAACATTGCATATTTTCGGCAAAGTAAAATTTT
GTTGCATACCTTATCAAAAAATAAGTGCTGCATACTTTTTAGAGAAACCAAATAATTTTTTATTGCATAC
CCGTTTTTAATAAAATACATTGCATACCCTCTTTTAATAAAAAATATTGCATACTTTGACGAAACAAATT
TTCGTTGCATACCCAATAAAAGATTATTATATTGCATACCCGTTTTTAATAAAATACATTGCATACCCTC
TTTTAATAAAGAATATTGCATACGTTGACGAAACAAATTTTCGTTGCATACCCAATAAAAGATTATTATA
TTGCATACCTTTTCTTGCCATACCATTTAGCCGATCAATTGTGCTCGGCAACAGTATATTTGTGGTGTGC
CAACCAACAACGGCGCGCCTAAATTCGAGCTCGCCCGGGGATCTAATTCAATTAGAGACTAATTCAATTA
GAGCTAATTCAATTAGGATCCAAGCTTATCGATTTCGAACCCTCGACCGCCGGAGTATAAATAGAGGCGC
TTCGTCTACGGAGCGACAATTCAATTCAAACAAGCAAAGTGAACACGTCGCTAAGCGAAAGCTAAGCAAA
TAAACAAGCGCAGCTGAACAAGCTAAACAATCGGGGTACCGCTAGAGTCGACGGTACGATCCACCGGTCG
CCACCATGGTGAGCAAGGGCGAGGAGGTCATCAAAGAGTTCATGCGCTTCAAGGTGCGCATGGAGGGCTC
CATGAACGGCCACGAGTTCGAGATCGAGGGCGAGGGCGAGGGCCGCCCCTACGAGGGCACCCAGACCGCC
AAGCTGAAGGTGACCAAGGGCGGCCCCCTGCCCTTCGCCTGGGACATCCTGTCCCCCCAGTTCATGTACG
GCTCCAAGGCGTACGTGAAGCACCCCGCCGACATCCCCGATTACAAGAAGCTGTCCTTCCCCGAGGGCTT
CAAGTGGGAGCGCGTGATGAACTTCGAGGACGGCGGTCTGGTGACCGTGACCCAGGACTCCTCCCTGCAG
GACGGCACGCTGATCTACAAGGTGAAGATGCGCGGCACCAACTTCCCCCCCGACGGCCCCGTAATGCAGA
AGAAGACCATGGGCTGGGAGGCCTCCACCGAGCGCCTGTACCCCCGCGACGGCGTGCTGAAGGGCGAGAT
CCACCAGGCCCTGAAGCTGAAGGACGGCGGCCACTACCTGGTGGAGTTCAAGACCATCTACATGGCCAAG
AAGCCCGTGCAACTGCCCGGCTACTACTACGTGGACACCAAGCTGGACATCACCTCCCACAACGAGGACT
ACACCATCGTGGAACAGTACGAGCGCTCCGAGGGCCGCCACCACCTGTTCCTGGGGCATGGCACCGGCAG
CACCGGCAGCGGCAGCTCCGGCACCGCCTCCTCCGAGGACAACAACATGGCCGTTATCAAGGAATTTATG
CGCTTCAAAGTTAGGATGGAGGGATCCATGAACGGACATGAGTTCGAGATCGAGGGAGAGGGCGAGGGAC
GCCCGTATGAAGGCACACAAACAGCCAAACTCAAGGTCACCAAGGGCGGACCACTGCCCTTCGCCTGGGA
TATCCTGAGTCCCCAGTTTATGTACGGCAGCAAGGCCTACGTTAAGCACCCCGCTGACATACCGGACTAC
AAAAAGCTGTCCTTTCCGGAAGGCTTCAAGTGGGAGCGCGTGATGAATTTCGAAGACGGAGGACTGGTCA
CTGTGACCCAAGATAGCAGTTTGCAGGACGGTACACTGATCTATAAGGTTAAAATGCGCGGCACTAACTT
TCCGCCAGATGGCCCAGTGATGCAGAAGAAGACCATGGGTTGGGAGGCATCCACCGAACGTCTGTACCCT
CGAGACGGAGTGCTCAAGGGCGAGATCCATCAGGCCCTCAAACTGAAAGATGGTGGTCACTACCTGGTCG
AATTTAAGACCATTTACATGGCCAAGAAGCCGGTTCAGCTGCCCGGATATTATTATGTGGATACGAAACT
GGATATAACTTCGCATAACGAAGACTACACCATTGTCGAGCAGTATGAGCGCAGCGAAGGCCGACATCAC
CTGTTCCTCTACGGCATGGACGAGCTGTACAAGTAGGCGGCCGCGACTCTAGATCATAATCAGCCATACC
ACATTTGTAGAGGTTTTACTTGCTTTAAAAAACCTCCCACACCTCCCCCTGAACCTGAAACATAAAATGA
ATGCAATTGTTGTTGTTAACTTGTTTATTGCAGCTTATAATGGTTACAAATAAAGCAATAGCATCACAAA
TTTCACAAATAAAGCATTTTTTTCACTGCATTCTAGTTGTGGTTTGTCCAAACTCATCAATGTATCTTAA
AGCTTCCTAGGGTACTGACGGACACACCGAAGCCCCGGCGGCAACCCTCAGCGGATGCCCCGGGGCTTCA
CGTTTTCCCAGGTCAGAAGCGGTTTTCGGGAGTAGTGCCCCAACTGGGGTAACCTTTGAGTTCTCTCAGT
TGGGGGCGTAGGGTCGCCGACATGACACAAGGGGTTGTGACCGGGGTGGACACGTACGCGGGTGCTTACG
ACCGTCAGTCGCGCGAGCGCGAGGGCCCGGGTTTTTTAAATGGTACCCTTGCAGCGCCACCTGGCCGCGA
AGAGTTCCATTCTCTGCTTCGAAGTACGAAGAGAGAAAGAGTACTTTAAATTTCCACATTCCCGCCTTGC
AGCGCCACCTGGCCTTGGTAATGTAGAACTAGGAAGGAAAGCACCAACACAAGATGTCGCTCTCCGACGA
TGGACATGTCGCGTAAAAAATGTTCGATAACTTTCAATGGTTCGATTGAACAGACAATAAGTGTATTTAA
GACACCAGTTCTTATATTCAAAAATCCTAACAACTCACACCTTGCAGCGCCACCTGGCCCTAGAGATCCA
CCAACTCTAGAGAGATCTTTGTAATGAATGCGGTAAATTTGCGACTCTCAGGTGATACTACGATCTGATA
ATATCCGCTGTTCAAATCCAACGTAGAAGGAATTTGAATCGTTTCGCTTCTTGTAAACGTTCTTCAATGT
TTGGCACAGGAAAGTTTTCTTTCTTGATCAACTTGTTCAGACGTCGGTAGTCAACACACTGTCGATCGCC
TCCGTTCTTCTTTTTAATCAAAACTACTGGGCTCGCATACTCAGATGTTGATTTCGCAATAATATCGTGT
TGGAGGAGCTCGTCAATCATAGCGTACACAACGTCACGCTTAGGTTCAGGAATTCGGTATGGCGCTTGGG
CAACTGCTTGTTTATCTTCTACTTCAATTTCAGCTTCGACCACATTAGTTTTTCCAATTCCTTTAAGGCC
AGAGGAAAAGACATAATCTTCTAGTAGGTTCTGCATGCGTGTCTTCATTACTGTCGATATTAGAAAGAAT
ATTAGTAATAATTCTTGAAGTGAGATACTTGCTGTGTTGCTCGTTTGCTCTAAAAATTCATCATTCCGTG
CTCAAACTTCAGCGTAAGATTTGGGTTAACAAGGATATCCTGGCCGATAAGAAAATCTTGCTGTACGATT
TTGCCTTCGGCTATATACATCAGTGCTTCGGTGACAGTATTATTGATGATCAGTTCGATTATGATTGTTT
CGTTTAGAATGCGTACTCCACCACAAATACCATGAATTTGCATTGCACACTTGCATCTTTTGGCGTCGAG
TTGTTGTGCTACAGTCTCACGAACCATGCTAGCTTGGCTACCTGTGTCAATAAACGCAGTATACGGTTTC
GATTGGACGATGATGGTTTTGTAGAAACACTTATCTTGATTCGTTGCCCCAAGGCGTCGTGTACTCGCTT
CGGGTTTAACGCAGTTACCGTTGTTGGGGTGTACTTTATTACACGTAGTACATCGGTGTCGTTTCGGTGG
TTGTGGGCATTTGTTCGAAAAATTACCTGGTTCGCCGCAATTAAAGCATTTTAATTTATCGTTTGTTGTT
GCAGACTCGTGTTGTTTAGATTTCGGTTCATCGTTCTTCGATACTGGATCGTATTTTGGCAGTTGAAGCC
TACCTCGGTTGACAAAATACTCGTCAATGACGTCACGCATCTGTTTCATCGTTGCAAATTTTGTGGTCAC
AATGCTCTGTTGTAGCTCTCGGTGCTTTAACCCAGTTGAATTCGTAATCATGGTCATAGCTGTTTCCTGT
GTGAAATTGTTATCCGCTCACAATTCCACACAACATACGAGCCGGAAGCATAAAGTGTAAAGCCTGGGGT
GCCTAATGAGTGAGCTAACTCACATTAATTGCGTTGCGCTCACTGCCCGCTTTCCAGTCGGGAAACCTGT
CGTGCCAGCTGCATTAATGAATCGGCCAACGCGCGGGGAGAGGCGGTTTGCGTATTGGGCGCTCTTCCGC
TTCCTCGCTCACTGACTCGCTGCGCTCGGTCGTTCGGCTGCGGCGAGCGGTATCAGCTCACTCAAAGGCG
GTAATACGGTTATCCACAGAATCAGGGGATAACGCAGGAAAGAACATGTGAGCAAAAGGCCAGCAAAAGG
CCAGGAACCGTAAAAAGGCCGCGTTGCTGGCGTTTTTCCATAGGCTCCGCCCCCCTGACGAGCATCACAA
AAATCGACGCTCAAGTCAGAGGTGGCGAAACCCGACAGGACTATAAAGATACCAGGCGTTTCCCCCTGGA
AGCTCCCTCGTGCGCTCTCCTGTTCCGACCCTGCCGCTTACCGGATACCTGTCCGCCTTTCTCCCTTCGG
GAAGCGTGGCGCTTTCTCATAGCTCACGCTGTAGGTATCTCAGTTCGGTGTAGGTCGTTCGCTCCAAGCT
GGGCTGTGTGCACGAACCCCCCGTTCAGCCCGACCGCTGCGCCTTATCCGGTAACTATCGTCTTGAGTCC
AACCCGGTAAGACACGACTTATCGCCACTGGCAGCAGCCACTGGTAACAGGATTAGCAGAGCGAGGTATG
TAGGCGGTGCTACAGAGTTCTTGAAGTGGTGGCCTAACTACGGCTACACTAGAAGAACAGTATTTGGTAT
CTGCGCTCTGCTGAAGCCAGTTACCTTCGGAAAAAGAGTTGGTAGCTCTTGATCCGGCAAACAAACCACC
GCTGGTAGCGGTGGTTTTTTTGTTTGCAAGCAGCAGATTACGCGCAGAAAAAAAGGATCTCAAGAAGATC
CTTTGATCTTTTCTACGGGGTCTGACGCTCAGTGGAACGAAAACTCACGTTAAGGGATTTTGGTCATGAG
ATTATCAAAAAGGATCTTCACCTAGATCCTTTTAAATTAAAAATGAAGTTTTAAATCAATCTAAAGTATA
TATGAGTAAACTTGGTCTGACAGTTACCAATGCTTAATCAGTGAGGCACCTATCTCAGCGATCTGTCTAT
TTCGTTCATCCATAGTTGCCTGACTCCCCGTCGTGTAGATAACTACGATACGGGAGGGCTTACCATCTGG
CCCCAGTGCTGCAATGATACCGCGAGACCCACGCTCACCGGCTCCAGATTTATCAGCAATAAACCAGCCA
GCCGGAAGGGCCGAGCGCAGAAGTGGTCCTGCAACTTTATCCGCCTCCATCCAGTCTATTAATTGTTGCC
GGGAAGCTAGAGTAAGTAGTTCGCCAGTTAATAGTTTGCGCAACGTTGTTGCCATTGCTACAGGCATCGT
GGTGTCACGCTCGTCGTTTGGTATGGCTTCATTCAGCTCCGGTTCCCAACGATCAAGGCGAGTTACATGA
TCCCCCATGTTGTGCAAAAAAGCGGTTAGCTCCTTCGGTCCTCCGATCGTTGTCAGAAGTAAGTTGGCCG
CAGTGTTATCACTCATGGTTATGGCAGCACTGCATAATTCTCTTACTGTCATGCCATCCGTAAGATGCTT
TTCTGTGACTGGTGAGTACTCAACCAAGTCATTCTGAGAATAGTGTATGCGGCGACCGAGTTGCTCTTGC
CCGGCGTCAATACGGGATAATACCGCGCCACATAGCAGAACTTTAAAAGTGCTCATCATTGGAAAACGTT
CTTCGGGGCGAAAACTCTCAAGGATCTTACCGCTGTTGAGATCCAGTTCGATGTAACCCACTCGTGCACC
CAACTGATCTTCAGCATCTTTTACTTTCACCAGCGTTTCTGGGTGAGCAAAAACAGGAAGGCAAAATGCC
GCAAAAAAGGGAATAAGGGCGACACGGAAATGTTGAATACTCATACTCTTCCTTTTTCAATATTATTGAA
GCATTTATCAGGGTTATTGTCTCATGAGCGGATACATATTTGAATGTATTTAGAAAAATAAACAAATAGG
GGTTCCGCGCACATTTCCCCGAAAAGTGCCACCTGACGTCTAAGAAACCATTATTATCATGACATTAACC
TATAAAAATAGGCGTATCACGAGGCCCTTTCGTCTCGCGCGTTTCGGTGATGACGGTGAAAACCTCTGAC
ACATGCAGCTCCCGGAGACGGTCACAGCTTGTCTGTAAGCGGATGCCGGGAGCAGACAAGCCCGTCAGGG
CGCGTCAGCGGGTGTTGGCGGGTGTCGGGGCTGGCTTAACTATGCGGCATCAGAGCAGATTGTACTGAGA
GTGCACCATATGCGGTGTGAAATACCGCACAGATGCGTAAGGAGAAAATACCGCATCAGGCGCCATTCGC
CATTCAGGCTGCGCAACTGTTGGGAAGGGCGATCGGTGCGGGCCTCTTCGCTATTACGCCAGCTGGCGAA
AGGGGGATGTGCTGCAAGGCGATTAAGTTGGGTAACGCCAGGGTTTTCCCAGTCACGACGTTGTAAAACG
ACGGCCAGTGCCAAGCTTTGTTTAAAAATATAACAAAATTGTGATCCCACAAAATGAAGTGGGGCAAAAT
CAAATAATTAATAGTGTCCGTAAACTTGTTGGTCTTCAACTTTTTGAGGAACACGTTGGACGGCAAATCC
GTGACTATAACACAAGTTGATTTAATAATTTTAGCCAACACGTCGGGCTGCGTGTTTTTTGCCGACGCGT
CTGTGTACACGTTGATTAACTGGTCGATTAAACTGTTGAAATAATTTAATTTTTGGTTCTTCTTTAAATC
TGTGATGAAATTTTTTAAAATAACTTTAAATTCTTCATTGGTAAAAAATGCCACGTTTTGCAACTTGTGA
GGGTCTAATATGAGGTCAAACTCAGTAGGAGTTTTATCCAAAAAAGAAAACATGATTACGTCTGTACACG
AACGCGTATTAACGCAGAGTGCAAAGTATAAGAGGGTTAAAAAATATATTTTACGCACCATATACGCATC
GGGTTGATATCGTTAATATGGATCAATTTGAACAGTTGATTAACGTGTCTCTGCTCAAGTCTTTGATCAA
AACGCAAATCGACGAAAATGTGTCGGACAATATCAAGTCGATGAGCGAAAAACTAAAAAGGCTAGAATAC
GACAATCTCACAGACAGCGTTGAGATATACGGTATTCACGACAGCAGGCTGAATAATAAAAAAATTAGAA
ACTATTATTTAACCCTAGAAAGATAATCATATTGTGACGTACGTTAAAGATAATCATGCGTAAAATTGAC
GCATGTGTTTTATCGGTCTGTATATCGAGGTTTATTTATTAATTTGAATAGATATTAAGTTTTATTATAT
TTACACTTACATACTAATAATAAATTCAACAAACAATTTATTTATGTTTATTTATTTATTAAAAAAAAAC
AAAAACTCAAAATTTCTTCTATAAAGTAACAAAACTTTTAAACATTCTCTCTTTTACAAAAATAAACTTA
TTTTGTACTTTAAAAACAGTCATGTTGTATTATAAAATAAGTAATTAGCTTAACTTATACATAATAGAAA
CAAATTATACTTATTAGTCAGTCAGAAACAACTTTGGCACATATCAATATTATGCTCTCGACAAATAACT
TTTTTGCATTTTTTGCACGATGCATTTGCCTTTCGCCTTATTTTAGAGGGGCAGTAAGTACAGTAAGTAC
GTTTTTTCATTACTGGCTCTTCAGTACTGTCATCTGATGTACCAGGCACTTCATTTGGCAAAATATTAGA
GATATTATCGCGCAAATATCTCTTCAAAGTAGGAGCTTCTAAACGCTTACGCATAAACGATGACGTCAGG
CTCATGTAAAGGTTTCTCATAAATTTTTTGCGACTTTGAACCTTTTCTCCCTTGCTACTGACATTATGGC
TGTATATAATAAAAGAATTTATGCAGGCAATGTTTATCATTCCGTACAATAATGCCATAGGCCACCTATT
CGTCTTCCTACTGCAGGGCATACAGGGGAACCAGAATTGATTTATACTTCGGCTGATTGTTTTGTCGGTG
ACATTCTACAAGAATGCGATAGAGTAACTGCTTTGGTACAACCCAAAGGTGCTTGTTGTTATGTTTGCGA
TATAAGCGACCAAGTTCAAGGACATACTCATCGTTCTCAGTGATCTTCTTAGCAATCATTTCGCTAGCAA
TTCGTTTTATTTTCTCGTCCTGCAATTGTACAGCAAACAACCAATCGGCTTCATCAATGACGGTTTTGAA
TATCTTTAGGTCAGCTTCTTCCATTTCACGCGAATCTTCATATGGTGATCGGCTTAAGGCATCGACGTGT
TCCATACACGTAACTGAGCGATGCAGTATCTCAATATCGAATTCTTGGATGCGTAGCCACCATCTGGCAA
TTCGGGGTATCAGCTCTCGTTTCTCCATCGTCGTTTTTAACGCATTACAATCAGTGATGACTCGAATTCG
TTTCCCATAGACATAATACTTGAAACGTTCCAGTGACTCGACAACAGCCAAAGCTTCTAGCTCGTAGATG
TGAAACTTCATTTCGCTGTATGTCGTCGATCGGCTATAATAGGCTACTGGCTTTAACTGATCATGTTCCT
TTGCAATAGAACTCCGGCTAAACAAACAGAACTAGCATCAGTATGTATTTCGTGTTCTGGGCTGACGTCG
TAGCTAATAAGAACAGGCTTCGAAATAAGGAGTTGTTTAAGTTTATTGAATGCGTCATCCTGCTGTGGTT
CCCATTTAAACGGCTGGTCTTTGCGTAGTAGCTTGCGTAAGGCCTCGGAAATAATGGCGTATCCTGGGAT
AAATTTTTCGTACATCCGAAACGTTCTTTAGACGTGGAAGCTATGCAATGGCATTGGTTTTGACTTCACC
TGGACGTATCCCGGTTGCGTGCAGCTGGTGCCCCAAGAATGAAATTGTCTGCTTGTACAATTCGCACTTG
TCAACGTTCAGGGTGAGGCCACATTCTCGTAGCACTTGCAGTATCTCGGTAAACGAATGGCTGCCAATTA
ATGTCGTCCATATCTCCCGTTCGTTTAAACT
Features (pLannotate 1.2.2; 19 found; start..end, strand, type, name):
      1..431     +  protein_bind   gypsy insulator: chromatin insulator from Drosophila Su(Hw), CP190, and Mod(mdg4)67.2
    540..662     +  promoter       hsp70 promoter (fragment): Drosophila melanogaster hsp70Bb promoter
    706..2133    +  CDS            tdTomato: tdTomato is a basic (constitutively fluorescent) orange fluorescent protein published in 2004, derived from Discosoma sp.. It is reported to be a somewhat slowly-maturing tandem dimer with low acid sensitivity.
   2152..2235    +  CDS            large T antigen (fragment): large T antigen from SV40 (simian virus 40)
   2258..2379    +  polyA_signal   SV40 poly(A) signal: SV40 polyadenylation signal
   2457..2556    +  protein_bind   phage φC31 attP: attachment site of phage φC31 phage φC31 integrase
   4167..4187    -  CDS            lacZα (fragment): LacZα fragment of β-galactosidase; lacZ fragment
   4207..4223    -  protein_bind   lac operator: The lac repressor binds to the lac operator to inhibit transcription in E. coli. This inhibition can be relieved by adding lactose or isopropyl-β-D-thiogalactopyranoside (IPTG). lac repressor encoded by lacI
   4231..4261    -  promoter       lac promoter: promoter for the E. coli lac operon
   4276..4297    -  protein_bind   CAP binding site: CAP binding activates transcription in the presence of cAMP. E. coli catabolite activator protein
   4310..4402    -  CDS            lacI (fragment): lac repressor; lacI; The lac repressor binds to the lac operator to inhibit transcription in E. coli. This inhibition can be relieved by adding lactose or isopropyl-β-D-thiogalactopyranoside (IPTG).
   4585..5173    -  rep_origin     ori: high-copy-number ColE1/pMB1/pBR322/pUC origin of replication
   5344..6204    -  CDS            AmpR: β-lactamase; bla; confers resistance to ampicillin, carbenicillin, and related antibiotics
   6205..6309    -  promoter       AmpR promoter: bla
   6404..6439    +  CDS            rop (fragment): Rop protein, which maintains plasmids at low copy number; rop
   6541..6640    +  misc_feature   bom (fragment): basis of mobility region from pBR322
   6646..6800    -  CDS            lacZα (fragment): LacZα fragment of β-galactosidase; lacZ fragment
   6804..7271    -  CDS            LEF-9 (fragment): LEF9_NPVAC - Experimental evidence at protein level: Swiss-Prot protein existence level 1. Component of the viral DNA-dependent RNA polymerase which is composed of four equimolar subunits of LEF-4, LEF-8, LEF-9, and p47. Plays an essential role in late and very late gene expression. From Autographa californica nuclear polyhedrosis virus (AcMNPV).
   7298..7501    +  CDS            FP (fragment): FP25_NPVAC - Experimental evidence at protein level: Swiss-Prot protein existence level 1. From Autographa californica nuclear polyhedrosis virus (AcMNPV).
