[The description below was written by a language model from this plasmid's Addgene catalogue record and pLannotate feature annotations shown in this document.]
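Description:
AByI is a donor plasmid for placing a fluorescent marker cassette onto the Drosophila melanogaster Y chromosome, in the context of CRISPR/Cas9-mediated site-specific transgenesis. It is built on a backbone recorded as piggyBac-derived. The feature table does not annotate piggyBac terminal repeats or a transposase, but it does show short baculovirus (AcMNPV) LEF-9 and FP gene fragments, which may be flanking remnants carried over from a piggyBac-type parent vector. In E. coli the plasmid is maintained at high copy through a ColE1/pUC-type origin and selected with ampicillin via the β-lactamase gene. Residual lac promoter/operator, lacZα, lacI, rop and bom fragments are cloning-vector leftovers.

The roughly 5.2 kb insert is named as a left Y-chromosome arm, gypsy insulator, 3xP3-driven optimized tdTomato, attP, a CTCF element and a right Y-chromosome arm. The annotation confirms the gypsy insulator, followed by an hsp70 promoter fragment, which is the basal promoter normally paired with the 3xP3 eye-specific enhancer (3xP3 itself is not annotated). Next come the tdTomato coding sequence, an SV40 large T fragment and SV40 polyadenylation signal, and a φC31 attP site. The CTCF element and the two Y-derived arms are not called by the annotation tool; they presumably lie in the unannotated stretches flanking the cassette.

The arms would direct homology-dependent insertion at a Cas9 cut site on the Y. The insulators would be expected to shield the reporter from surrounding chromatin, and tdTomato fluorescence would identify transgenic males. The attP site leaves a docking site for later φC31 integrase-mediated insertion of other transgenes. No Cas9 or guide RNA is annotated on this plasmid.
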