Addgene plasmid #164153: AByI
Purpose: Integrates marker gene onto D. melanogaster Y chromosome
Depositing lab: Omar Akbari. Depositing organization: University of California, San Diego (UCSD). Publication: Site-specific transgenesis of the D. melanogaster Y-chromosome using CRISPR/Cas9. Buchman A, Akbari OS. Insect Mol Biol. 2018 Aug 6. doi: 10.1111/imb.12528. PubMed 30079589.
Backbone
  Vector backbone: piggybac
  Backbone size w/o insert (bp): 4095
  Total vector size (bp): 9327
Growth in bacteria
  Bacterial resistance: Ampicillin, 100 μg/mL
  Growth temperature: 37°C
  Growth strain: DH5alpha
  Copy number: High Copy
Gene/Insert
  Gene/Insert name: Y-Left-GypSy_3xp3-optimized-tdtomato-Attp-CTCF-Y-Right
  Species: D. melanogaster (fly)
  Insert size (bp): 5232
Terms and licenses: Academic/Nonprofit Terms; Industry Terms: Not Available to Industry
How to cite: AByI was a gift from Omar Akbari (Addgene plasmid # 164153 ; http://n2t.net/addgene:164153 ; RRID:Addgene_164153)
